Addgene plasmid #77177: ABL2 gRNA (BRDN0001147016)
Purpose: 3rd generation lentiviral gRNA plasmid targeting human ABL2
Depositing lab: John Doench & David Root. Depositing organization: Broad Institute. Publication: Optimized sgRNA design to maximize activity and minimize off-target effects of CRISPR-Cas9. Doench JG, Fusi N, Sullender M, Hegde M, Vaimberg EW, Donovan KF, Smith I, Tothova Z, Wilen C, Orchard R, Virgin HW, Listgarten J, Root DE. Nat Biotechnol. 2016 Jan 18. doi: 10.1038/nbt.3437. PubMed 26780180.
Backbone
  Vector backbone: lentiGuide-Puro
  Backbone manufacturer: Zhang Lab (Addgene plasmid # 52963)
  Vector type: Mammalian Expression, Lentiviral, CRISPR
  Selectable markers: Puromycin
Growth in bacteria
  Bacterial resistance: Ampicillin, 100 μg/mL
  Growth temperature: 37°C
  Growth strain: DH5alpha
  Copy number: High Copy
Gene/Insert
  Gene/Insert name: ABL2 (alt names: ABL2; NM_001168236.1)
  gRNA/shRNA sequence: AACCTCTGTAATGACGACGG
  Species: H. sapiens (human)
  Entrez Gene: ABL2 (a.k.a. ABLL, ARG)
  Promoter: hU6
  Cloning method: Unknown
  Sequencing primers: 5′ U6-F; 3′ pS2-R
Terms and licenses: Academic/Nonprofit Terms; Industry Terms: Not Available to Industry
Depositor comments: The gRNA was designed to target the following Genbank reference sequence(s): NM_001168236.1,NM_005158.4,NM_007314.3. Note that this plasmid does NOT contain Cas9. It should be used in conjunction with lentiCas9-Blast (Addgene #52962) or otherwise with cell lines already expressing Cas9. Browse the full kinome gRNA library at http://www.addgene.org/pooled-library/broadgpp-human-kinome/ or visit http://www.broadinstitute.org/rnai/public/ for detailed protocols and information.
How to cite: ABL2 gRNA (BRDN0001147016) was a gift from John Doench & David Root (Addgene plasmid # 77177 ; http://n2t.net/addgene:77177 ; RRID:Addgene_77177)
