[The description below was written by a language model from this plasmid's Addgene catalogue record and pLannotate feature annotations shown in this document.]
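Description:
ABL2 gRNA (BRDN0001147016) is a third-generation lentiviral CRISPR guide plasmid built on the lentiGuide-Puro backbone and designed to target human ABL2 (also known as ARG or ABLL), with the guide chosen to match several ABL2 reference transcripts. It is propagated in E. coli as a high-copy plasmid through a ColE1/pUC-type origin with ampicillin selection (AmpR). The backbone also carries an f1 ori, an SV40 ori, and remnants of lac and T7/T3 cloning-vector sequence.

The viral portion begins with an RSV promoter fused to a truncated HIV-1 5' LTR, which drives Tat-independent genomic RNA production in packaging cells. This is followed by the Ψ packaging signal with a partial gag sequence, the RRE for Rev-dependent nuclear export, and a cPPT/CTS element. It ends with a self-inactivating ΔU3 3' LTR and a downstream SV40 poly(A) signal.

Two expression units sit between the LTRs. A human U6 RNA polymerase III promoter transcribes the ABL2-specific spacer joined to the Streptococcus pyogenes Cas9 guide RNA scaffold. An EF-1α core promoter with its intron A drives puromycin N-acetyltransferase, so transduced mammalian cells can be selected with puromycin. A WPRE after this cassette enhances transcript expression.

The plasmid does not encode Cas9. It is meant to be used with a separate Cas9 lentivector or in cells that already express Cas9, typically to disrupt ABL2. It is one clone from a human kinome guide collection made with optimised sgRNA design rules.
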