Features (pLannotate 1.2.2; 29 found; start..end, strand, type, name):
     14..80      +  CDS            small t antigen (fragment): SV40 (simian virus 40) small t antigen
    106..317     +  promoter       EF-1α core promoter: core promoter for human elongation factor EF-1α
    318..1256    +  intron         EF-1α intron A: intron upstream of the start codon of human EF-1α
   1278..1877    +  CDS            PuroR (fragment): puromycin N-acetyltransferase; pac from Streptomyces; confers resistance to puromycin
   1893..2481    +  misc_feature   WPRE: woodchuck hepatitis virus posttranscriptional regulatory element
   2532..2551    +  misc_feature   cPPT/CTS (fragment): central polypurine tract and central termination sequence of HIV-1
   2553..2786    +  LTR            3' LTR (ΔU3): self-inactivating 3' long terminal repeat (LTR) from HIV-1
   2864..2985    +  polyA_signal   SV40 poly(A) signal: SV40 polyadenylation signal
   3025..3160    +  rep_origin     SV40 ori: SV40 origin of replication
   3181..3199    -  promoter       T7 promoter: promoter for bacteriophage T7 RNA polymerase
   3207..3362    +  CDS            lacZα (fragment): LacZα fragment of β-galactosidase; lacZ fragment
   3367..3795    +  rep_origin     f1 ori (sequence partly withheld): f1 bacteriophage origin of replication; arrow indicates direction of (+) strand synthesis
   3848..3952    +  promoter       AmpR promoter: bla
   3953..4813    +  CDS            AmpR: β-lactamase; bla; confers resistance to ampicillin, carbenicillin, and related antibiotics
   4984..5572    +  rep_origin     ori: high-copy-number ColE1/pMB1/pBR322/pUC origin of replication
   5755..5847    +  CDS            lacI (fragment): lac repressor; lacI; The lac repressor binds to the lac operator to inhibit transcription in E. coli. This inhibition can be relieved by adding lactose or isopropyl-β-D-thiogalactopyranoside (IPTG).
   5860..5881    +  protein_bind   CAP binding site: CAP binding activates transcription in the presence of cAMP. E. coli catabolite activator protein
   5896..5926    +  promoter       lac promoter: promoter for the E. coli lac operon
   5934..5950    +  protein_bind   lac operator: The lac repressor binds to the lac operator to inhibit transcription in E. coli. This inhibition can be relieved by adding lactose or isopropyl-β-D-thiogalactopyranoside (IPTG). lac repressor encoded by lacI
   5995..6013    +  promoter       T3 promoter: promoter for bacteriophage T3 RNA polymerase
   6041..6267    +  promoter       RSV promoter: Rous sarcoma virus enhancer/promoter
   6268..6448    +  LTR            5' LTR (truncated): truncated 5' long terminal repeat (LTR) from HIV-1
   6495..6620    +  misc_feature   HIV-1 Ψ: packaging signal of human immunodeficiency virus type 1
   6604..6967    +  CDS            HIV-1 gag (fragment): gag protein from human immunodeficiency virus 1; gag
   7113..7346    +  misc_feature   RRE: The Rev response element (RRE) of HIV-1 allows for Rev-dependent mRNA export from the nucleus to the cytoplasm.
   7723..7749    +  CDS            Rev (fragment): human immunodeficiency virus 1 (HIV-1) Rev protein; rev; enhances nuclear export of unspliced and incompletely spliced viral mRNAs
   7753..7993    +  promoter       U6 promoter: RNA polymerase III promoter for human U6 snRNA
   8023..8098    +  misc_RNA       gRNA scaffold: guide RNA scaffold for the Streptococcus pyogenes CRISPR/Cas9 system
   8154..8271    +  misc_feature   cPPT/CTS: central polypurine tract and central termination sequence of HIV-1
>Addgene plasmid #77177 | ABL2 gRNA (BRDN0001147016) | addgene full sequence | sequence record 187262 | Addgene Assembled Sequence
CCCGGGTGCAAAGATGGATAAAGTTTTAAACAGAGAGGAATCTTTGCAGCTAATGGACCTTCTAGGTCTT
GAAAGGAGTGGGAATTGGCTCCGGTGCCCGTCAGTGGGCAGAGCGCACATCGCCCACAGTCCCCGAGAAG
TTGGGGGGAGGGGTCGGCAATTGATCCGGTGCCTAGAGAAGGTGGCGCGGGGTAAACTGGGAAAGTGATG
TCGTGTACTGGCTCCGCCTTTTTCCCGAGGGTGGGGGAGAACCGTATATAAGTGCAGTAGTCGCCGTGAA
CGTTCTTTTTCGCAACGGGTTTGCCGCCAGAACACAGGTAAGTGCCGTGTGTGGTTCCCGCGGGCCTGGC
CTCTTTACGGGTTATGGCCCTTGCGTGCCTTGAATTACTTCCACCTGGCTGCAGTACGTGATTCTTGATC
CCGAGCTTCGGGTTGGAAGTGGGTGGGAGAGTTCGAGGCCTTGCGCTTAAGGAGCCCCTTCGCCTCGTGC
TTGAGTTGAGGCCTGGCCTGGGCGCTGGGGCCGCCGCGTGCGAATCTGGTGGCACCTTCGCGCCTGTCTC
GCTGCTTTCGATAAGTCTCTAGCCATTTAAAATTTTTGATGACCTGCTGCGACGCTTTTTTTCTGGCAAG
ATAGTCTTGTAAATGCGGGCCAAGATCTGCACACTGGTATTTCGGTTTTTGGGGCCGCGGGCGGCGACGG
GGCCCGTGCGTCCCAGCGCACATGTTCGGCGAGGCGGGGCCTGCGAGCGCGGCCACCGAGAATCGGACGG
GGGTAGTCTCAAGCTGGCCGGCCTGCTCTGGTGCCTGGCCTCGCGCCGCCGTGTATCGCCCCGCCCTGGG
CGGCAAGGCTGGCCCGGTCGGCACCAGTTGCGTGAGCGGAAAGATGGCCGCTTCCCGGCCCTGCTGCAGG
GAGCTCAAAATGGAGGACGCGGCGCTCGGGAGAGCGGGCGGGTGAGTCACCCACACAAAGGAAAAGGGCC
TTTCCGTCCTCAGCCGTCGCTTCATGTGACTCCACGGAGTACCGGGCGCCGTCCAGGCACCTCGATTAGT
TCTCGAGCTTTTGGAGTACGTCGTCTTTAGGTTGGGGGGAGGGGTTTTATGCGATGGAGTTTCCCCACAC
TGAGTGGGTGGAGACTGAAGTTAGGCCAGCTTGGCACTTGATGTAATTCTCCTTGGAATTTGCCCTTTTT
GAGTTTGGATCTTGGTTCATTCTCAAGCCTCAGACAGTGGTTCAAAGTTTTTTTCTTCCATTTCAGGTGT
CGTGACGTACGGCCACCATGACCGAGTACAAGCCCACGGTGCGCCTCGCCACCCGCGACGACGTCCCCAG
GGCCGTACGCACCCTCGCCGCCGCGTTCGCCGACTACCCCGCCACGCGCCACACCGTCGATCCGGACCGC
CACATCGAGCGGGTCACCGAGCTGCAAGAACTCTTCCTCACGCGCGTCGGGCTCGACATCGGCAAGGTGT
GGGTCGCGGACGACGGCGCCGCCGTGGCGGTCTGGACCACGCCGGAGAGCGTCGAAGCGGGGGCGGTGTT
CGCCGAGATCGGCCCGCGCATGGCCGAGTTGAGCGGTTCCCGGCTGGCCGCGCAGCAACAGATGGAAGGC
CTCCTGGCGCCGCACCGGCCCAAGGAGCCCGCGTGGTTCCTGGCCACCGTCGGAGTCTCGCCCGACCACC
AGGGCAAGGGTCTGGGCAGCGCCGTCGTGCTCCCCGGAGTGGAGGCGGCCGAGCGCGCCGGGGTGCCCGC
CTTCCTGGAGACCTCCGCGCCCCGCAACCTCCCCTTCTACGAGCGGCTCGGCTTCACCGTCACCGCCGAC
GTCGAGGTGCCCGAAGGACCGCGCACCTGGTGCATGACCCGCAAGCCCGGTGCCTGAACGCGTTAAGTCG
ACAATCAACCTCTGGATTACAAAATTTGTGAAAGATTGACTGGTATTCTTAACTATGTTGCTCCTTTTAC
GCTATGTGGATACGCTGCTTTAATGCCTTTGTATCATGCTATTGCTTCCCGTATGGCTTTCATTTTCTCC
TCCTTGTATAAATCCTGGTTGCTGTCTCTTTATGAGGAGTTGTGGCCCGTTGTCAGGCAACGTGGCGTGG
TGTGCACTGTGTTTGCTGACGCAACCCCCACTGGTTGGGGCATTGCCACCACCTGTCAGCTCCTTTCCGG
GACTTTCGCTTTCCCCCTCCCTATTGCCACGGCGGAACTCATCGCCGCCTGCCTTGCCCGCTGCTGGACA
GGGGCTCGGCTGTTGGGCACTGACAATTCCGTGGTGTTGTCGGGGAAATCATCGTCCTTTCCTTGGCTGC
TCGCCTGTGTTGCCACCTGGATTCTGCGCGGGACGTCCTTCTGCTACGTCCCTTCGGCCCTCAATCCAGC
GGACCTTCCTTCCCGCGGCCTGCTGCCGGCTCTGCGGCCTCTTCCGCGTCTTCGCCTTCGCCCTCAGACG
AGTCGGATCTCCCTTTGGGCCGCCTCCCCGCGTCGACTTTAAGACCAATGACTTACAAGGCAGCTGTAGA
TCTTAGCCACTTTTTAAAAGAAAAGGGGGGACTGGAAGGGCTAATTCACTCCCAACGAAGACAAGATCTG
CTTTTTGCTTGTACTGGGTCTCTCTGGTTAGACCAGATCTGAGCCTGGGAGCTCTCTGGCTAACTAGGGA
ACCCACTGCTTAAGCCTCAATAAAGCTTGCCTTGAGTGCTTCAAGTAGTGTGTGCCCGTCTGTTGTGTGA
CTCTGGTAACTAGAGATCCCTCAGACCCTTTTAGTCAGTGTGGAAAATCTCTAGCAGTACGTATAGTAGT
TCATGTCATCTTATTATTCAGTATTTATAACTTGCAAAGAAATGAATATCAGAGAGTGAGAGGAACTTGT
TTATTGCAGCTTATAATGGTTACAAATAAAGCAATAGCATCACAAATTTCACAAATAAAGCATTTTTTTC
ACTGCATTCTAGTTGTGGTTTGTCCAAACTCATCAATGTATCTTATCATGTCTGGCTCTAGCTATCCCGC
CCCTAACTCCGCCCATCCCGCCCCTAACTCCGCCCAGTTCCGCCCATTCTCCGCCCCATGGCTGACTAAT
TTTTTTTATTTATGCAGAGGCCGAGGCCGCCTCGGCCTCTGAGCTATTCCAGAAGTAGTGAGGAGGCTTT
TTTGGAGGCCTAGGGACGTACCCAATTCGCCCTATAGTGAGTCGTATTACGCGCGCTCACTGGCCGTCGT
TTTACAACGTCGTGACTGGGAAAACCCTGGCGTTACCCAACTTAATCGCCTTGCAGCACATCCCCCTTTC
GCCAGCTGGCGTAATAGCGAAGAGGCCCGCACCGATCGCCCTTCCCAACAGTTGCGCAGCCTGAATGGCG
AATGGG
[124 nt withheld, positions 3367-3490]
C
[91 nt withheld, positions 3492-3582]
A
[49 nt withheld, positions 3584-3632]
CCTTTGACGTTGGAGTCCACGTTCTTT
[37 nt withheld, positions 3660-3696]
ACCCTATCTCGGTCTATTCTTTTGATTTATAAGGGATTTTGCCGATTTCGGCCTATTGGTTAAAAAATGA
GCTGATTTAACAAAAATTTAACGCGAATTTTAACAAAATATTAACGCTTACAATTTAGGTGGCACTTTTC
GGGGAAATGTGCGCGGAACCCCTATTTGTTTATTTTTCTAAATACATTCAAATATGTATCCGCTCATGAG
ACAATAACCCTGATAAATGCTTCAATAATATTGAAAAAGGAAGAGTATGAGTATTCAACATTTCCGTGTC
GCCCTTATTCCCTTTTTTGCGGCATTTTGCCTTCCTGTTTTTGCTCACCCAGAAACGCTGGTGAAAGTAA
AAGATGCTGAAGATCAGTTGGGTGCACGAGTGGGTTACATCGAACTGGATCTCAACAGCGGTAAGATCCT
TGAGAGTTTTCGCCCCGAAGAACGTTTTCCAATGATGAGCACTTTTAAAGTTCTGCTATGTGGCGCGGTA
TTATCCCGTATTGACGCCGGGCAAGAGCAACTCGGTCGCCGCATACACTATTCTCAGAATGACTTGGTTG
AGTACTCACCAGTCACAGAAAAGCATCTTACGGATGGCATGACAGTAAGAGAATTATGCAGTGCTGCCAT
AACCATGAGTGATAACACTGCGGCCAACTTACTTCTGACAACGATCGGAGGACCGAAGGAGCTAACCGCT
TTTTTGCACAACATGGGGGATCATGTAACTCGCCTTGATCGTTGGGAACCGGAGCTGAATGAAGCCATAC
CAAACGACGAGCGTGACACCACGATGCCTGTAGCAATGGCAACAACGTTGCGCAAACTATTAACTGGCGA
ACTACTTACTCTAGCTTCCCGGCAACAATTAATAGACTGGATGGAGGCGGATAAAGTTGCAGGACCACTT
CTGCGCTCGGCCCTTCCGGCTGGCTGGTTTATTGCTGATAAATCTGGAGCCGGTGAGCGTGGGTCTCGCG
GTATCATTGCAGCACTGGGGCCAGATGGTAAGCCCTCCCGTATCGTAGTTATCTACACGACGGGGAGTCA
GGCAACTATGGATGAACGAAATAGACAGATCGCTGAGATAGGTGCCTCACTGATTAAGCATTGGTAACTG
TCAGACCAAGTTTACTCATATATACTTTAGATTGATTTAAAACTTCATTTTTAATTTAAAAGGATCTAGG
TGAAGATCCTTTTTGATAATCTCATGACCAAAATCCCTTAACGTGAGTTTTCGTTCCACTGAGCGTCAGA
CCCCGTAGAAAAGATCAAAGGATCTTCTTGAGATCCTTTTTTTCTGCGCGTAATCTGCTGCTTGCAAACA
AAAAAACCACCGCTACCAGCGGTGGTTTGTTTGCCGGATCAAGAGCTACCAACTCTTTTTCCGAAGGTAA
CTGGCTTCAGCAGAGCGCAGATACCAAATACTGTTCTTCTAGTGTAGCCGTAGTTAGGCCACCACTTCAA
GAACTCTGTAGCACCGCCTACATACCTCGCTCTGCTAATCCTGTTACCAGTGGCTGCTGCCAGTGGCGAT
AAGTCGTGTCTTACCGGGTTGGACTCAAGACGATAGTTACCGGATAAGGCGCAGCGGTCGGGCTGAACGG
GGGGTTCGTGCACACAGCCCAGCTTGGAGCGAACGACCTACACCGAACTGAGATACCTACAGCGTGAGCT
ATGAGAAAGCGCCACGCTTCCCGAAGGGAGAAAGGCGGACAGGTATCCGGTAAGCGGCAGGGTCGGAACA
GGAGAGCGCACGAGGGAGCTTCCAGGGGGAAACGCCTGGTATCTTTATAGTCCTGTCGGGTTTCGCCACC
TCTGACTTGAGCGTCGATTTTTGTGATGCTCGTCAGGGGGGCGGAGCCTATGGAAAAACGCCAGCAACGC
GGCCTTTTTACGGTTCCTGGCCTTTTGCTGGCCTTTTGCTCACATGTTCTTTCCTGCGTTATCCCCTGAT
TCTGTGGATAACCGTATTACCGCCTTTGAGTGAGCTGATACCGCTCGCCGCAGCCGAACGACCGAGCGCA
GCGAGTCAGTGAGCGAGGAAGCGGAAGAGCGCCCAATACGCAAACCGCCTCTCCCCGCGCGTTGGCCGAT
TCATTAATGCAGCTGGCACGACAGGTTTCCCGACTGGAAAGCGGGCAGTGAGCGCAACGCAATTAATGTG
AGTTAGCTCACTCATTAGGCACCCCAGGCTTTACACTTTATGCTTCCGGCTCGTATGTTGTGTGGAATTG
TGAGCGGATAACAATTTCACACAGGAAACAGCTATGACCATGATTACGCCAAGCGCGCAATTAACCCTCA
CTAAAGGGAACAAAAGCTGGAGCTGCAAGCTTAATGTAGTCTTATGCAATACTCTTGTAGTCTTGCAACA
TGGTAACGATGAGTTAGCAACATGCCTTACAAGGAGAGAAAAAGCACCGTGCATGCCGATTGGTGGAAGT
AAGGTGGTACGATCGTGCCTTATTAGGAAGGCAACAGACGGGTCTGACATGGATTGGACGAACCACTGAA
TTGCCGCATTGCAGAGATATTGTATTTAAGTGCCTAGCTCGATACATAAACGGGTCTCTCTGGTTAGACC
AGATCTGAGCCTGGGAGCTCTCTGGCTAACTAGGGAACCCACTGCTTAAGCCTCAATAAAGCTTGCCTTG
AGTGCTTCAAGTAGTGTGTGCCCGTCTGTTGTGTGACTCTGGTAACTAGAGATCCCTCAGACCCTTTTAG
TCAGTGTGGAAAATCTCTAGCAGTGGCGCCCGAACAGGGACTTGAAAGCGAAAGGGAAACCAGAGGAGCT
CTCTCGACGCAGGACTCGGCTTGCTGAAGCGCGCACGGCAAGAGGCGAGGGGCGGCGACTGGTGAGTACG
CCAAAAATTTTGACTAGCGGAGGCTAGAAGGAGAGAGATGGGTGCGAGAGCGTCAGTATTAAGCGGGGGA
GAATTAGATCGCGATGGGAAAAAATTCGGTTAAGGCCAGGGGGAAAGAAAAAATATAAATTAAAACATAT
AGTATGGGCAAGCAGGGAGCTAGAACGATTCGCAGTTAATCCTGGCCTGTTAGAAACATCAGAAGGCTGT
AGACAAATACTGGGACAGCTACAACCATCCCTTCAGACAGGATCAGAAGAACTTAGATCATTATATAATA
CAGTAGCAACCCTCTATTGTGTGCATCAAAGGATAGAGATAAAAGACACCAAGGAAGCTTTAGACAAGAT
AGAGGAAGAGCAAAACAAAAGTAAGACCACCGCACAGCAAGCGGCCGCTGATCTTCAGACCTGGAGGAGG
AGATATGAGGGACAATTGGAGAAGTGAATTATATAAATATAAAGTAGTAAAAATTGAACCATTAGGAGTA
GCACCCACCAAGGCAAAGAGAAGAGTGGTGCAGAGAGAAAAAAGAGCAGTGGGAATAGGAGCTTTGTTCC
TTGGGTTCTTGGGAGCAGCAGGAAGCACTATGGGCGCAGCGTCAATGACGCTGACGGTACAGGCCAGACA
ATTATTGTCTGGTATAGTGCAGCAGCAGAACAATTTGCTGAGGGCTATTGAGGCGCAACAGCATCTGTTG
CAACTCACAGTCTGGGGCATCAAGCAGCTCCAGGCAAGAATCCTGGCTGTGGAAAGATACCTAAAGGATC
AACAGCTCCTGGGGATTTGGGGTTGCTCTGGAAAACTCATTTGCACCACTGCTGTGCCTTGGAATGCTAG
TTGGAGTAATAAATCTCTGGAACAGATTTGGAATCACACGACCTGGATGGAGTGGGACAGAGAAATTAAC
AATTACACAAGCTTAATACACTCCTTAATTGAAGAATCGCAAAACCAGCAAGAAAAGAATGAACAAGAAT
TATTGGAATTAGATAAATGGGCAAGTTTGTGGAATTGGTTTAACATAACAAATTGGCTGTGGTATATAAA
ATTATTCATAATGATAGTAGGAGGCTTGGTAGGTTTAAGAATAGTTTTTGCTGTACTTTCTATAGTGAAT
AGAGTTAGGCAGGGATATTCACCATTATCGTTTCAGACCCACCTCCCAACCCCGAGGGGACCCAGAGAGG
GCCTATTTCCCATGATTCCTTCATATTTGCATATACGATACAAGGCTGTTAGAGAGATAATTAGAATTAA
TTTGACTGTAAACACAAAGATATTAGTACAAAATACGTGACGTAGAAAGTAATAATTTCTTGGGTAGTTT
GCAGTTTTAAAATTATGTTTTAAAATGGACTATCATATGCTTACCGTAACTTGAAAGTATTTCGATTTCT
TGGCTTTATATATCTTGTGGAAAGGACGAAACACCGAACCTCTGTAATGACGACGGGTTTTAGAGCTAGA
AATAGCAAGTTAAAATAAGGCTAGTCCGTTATCAACTTGAAAAAGTGGCACCGAGTCGGTGCTTTTTTAA
GCTTGGCGTAACTAGATCTTGAGACAAATGGCAGTATTCATCCACAATTTTAAAAGAAAAGGGGGGATTG
GGGGGTACAGTGCAGGGGAAAGAATAGTAGACATAATAGCAACAGACATACAAACTAAAGAATTACAAAA
ACAAATTACAAAAATTCAAAATTTTCGGGTTTATTACAGGGACAGCAGAGATCCACTTTGGCGCCGGCTC
GAGGGGG
