>Addgene plasmid #77177 | ABL2 gRNA (BRDN0001147016) | depositor partial sequence | sequence record 144637 | Target Sequence
AACCTCTGTAATGACGACGG
