>Addgene plasmid #77177 | ABL2 gRNA (BRDN0001147016) | addgene partial sequence | sequence record 187261 | hU6-F
GTAGAAAGTAATAATTTCTTGGGTAGTTTGCAGTTTTAAAATTATGTTTTAAAATGGACTATCATATGCT
TACCGTAACTTGAAAGTATTTCGATTTCTTGGCTTTATATATCTTGTGGAAAGGACGAAACACCGAACCT
CTGTAATGACGACGGGTTTTAGAGCTAGAAATAGCAAGTTAAAATAAGGCTAGTCCGTTATCAACTTGAA
AAAGTGGCACCGAGTCGGTGCTTTTTTAAGCTTGGCGTAACTAGATCTTGAGACAAATGGCAGTATTCAT
CCACAATTTTAAAAGAAAAGGGGGGATTGGGGGGTACAGTGCAGGGGAAAGAATAGTAGACATAATAGCA
ACAGACATACAAACTAAAGAATTACAAAAACAAATTACAAAAATTCAAAATTTTCGGGTTTATTACAGGG
ACAGCAGAGATCCACTTTGGCGCCGGCTCGAGGGGGCCCGGGTGCAAAGATGGATAAAGTTTTAAACAGA
GAGGAATCTTTGCAGCTAATGGACCTTCTAGGTCTTGAAAGGAGTGGGAATTGGCTCCGGTGCCCGTCAG
TGGGCAGAGC
